Addgene plasmid #187690: pE-mApple L5L2
Purpose: C-Term Gateway cloning tag
Depositing lab: Mary Beckerle. Depositing organization: University of Utah.
Backbone
  Vector backbone: pDONR 221 P5-P2
  Backbone manufacturer: Invitrogen
  Vector type: Gateway entry vector
Growth in bacteria
  Bacterial resistance: Kanamycin, 50 μg/mL
  Growth temperature: 37°C
  Growth strain: DH5alpha
  Copy number: High Copy
Gene/Insert
  Gene/Insert name: mApple
  Species: Synthetic
  Insert size (bp): 708
  Mutation: WT
  Tag / fusion protein: mApple (C terminal on insert)
  Cloning method: Gateway Cloning
Terms and licenses: Academic/Nonprofit Terms; Industry Terms: Not Available to Industry
How to cite: pE-mApple L5L2 was a gift from Mary Beckerle (Addgene plasmid # 187690 ; http://n2t.net/addgene:187690 ; RRID:Addgene_187690)
