[The description below was written by a language model from this plasmid's Addgene catalogue record and pLannotate feature annotations shown in this document.]
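Description:
pE-mApple L5L2 is a small Gateway entry clone (about 3.3 kb) built by recombining the mApple coding sequence into Invitrogen's pDONR 221 P5-P2 donor vector. It is a bacterial propagation plasmid only. It replicates in E. coli from a high-copy ColE1/pUC-type origin and is selected with kanamycin through an aph(3')-Ia aminoglycoside phosphotransferase gene. The rrnB T1 and T2 terminators sit upstream of the recombination cassette, where they shield the insert from read-through transcription originating in the backbone. A T7 promoter lies just outside the attL2 side, pointing back toward the insert. The short lacI and lacZα fragments called by the annotation appear to be backbone remnants rather than functional genes.

The payload is the 708 bp open reading frame of unmodified mApple, a monomeric, rapidly maturing red fluorescent protein derived from Discosoma sp. that is noted for its acid sensitivity. The frame is flanked by attL5 on the upstream side and attL2 on the downstream side. No promoter for expressing mApple in any host is annotated, as expected for an entry clone; expression elements are supplied by the destination vector.

The L5–L2 configuration marks this as the second-position module in a two-fragment MultiSite Gateway LR reaction. It would be combined with a first entry clone carrying a gene of interest that ends in a site compatible with attL5 (in the standard system, an attL1–attR5 clone) and with an attR1–attR2 destination vector. The LR reaction then places mApple immediately downstream of the gene of interest. This matches the stated purpose of the plasmid as a reusable C-terminal fluorescent tagging module for making fusion proteins for imaging.
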