Features (pLannotate 1.2.2; 10 found; start..end, strand, type, name):
    120..138     -  promoter       T7 promoter: promoter for bacteriophage T7 RNA polymerase
    272..1081    +  CDS            KanR: aminoglycoside phosphotransferase; aph(3')-Ia; confers resistance to kanamycin in bacteria or G418 (Geneticin®) in eukaryotes
   1228..1816    +  rep_origin     ori: high-copy-number ColE1/pMB1/pBR322/pUC origin of replication
   1999..2091    +  CDS            lacI (fragment): lac repressor; lacI; The lac repressor binds to the lac operator to inhibit transcription in E. coli. This inhibition can be relieved by adding lactose or isopropyl-β-D-thiogalactopyranoside (IPTG).
   2146..2173    -  terminator     rrnB T2 terminator: transcription terminator T2 from the E. coli rrnB gene
   2305..2348    +  terminator     rrnB T1 terminator: Escherichia coli rrnB; transcription terminator T1 from the E. coli rrnB gene
   2395..2431    -  CDS            lacZα (fragment): LacZα fragment of β-galactosidase; lacZ fragment
   2448..2543    +  protein_bind   attL5: mutant version of attL; recombination site for the Gateway® LR reaction LR Clonase™
   2546..3253    +  CDS            mApple: mApple is a basic (constitutively fluorescent) red fluorescent protein published in 2008, derived from Discosoma sp.. It is reported to be a rapidly-maturing monomer with high acid sensitivity.
   3258..89      -  protein_bind   attL2 (across the origin): mutant version of attL; recombination site for the Gateway® LR reaction LR Clonase™
>Addgene plasmid #187690 | pE-mApple L5L2 | addgene full sequence | sequence record 371407 | Addgene NGS Result
TTGTACAAAGTTGGCATTATAAGAAAGCATTGCTTATCAATTTGTTGCAACGAACAGGTCACTATCAGTC
AAAATAAAATCATTATTTGCCATCCAGCTGCAGGGCGGCCGCGATATCCCCTATAGTGAGTCGTATTACA
TGGTCATAGCTGTTTCCTGGCAGCTCTGGCCCGTGTCTCAAAATCTCTGATGTTACATTGCACAAGATAA
AAATATATCATCATGAACAATAAAACTGTCTGCTTACATAAACAGTAATACAAGGGGTGTTATGAGCCAT
ATTCAACGGGAAACGTCGAGGCCGCGATTAAATTCCAACATGGATGCTGATTTATATGGGTATAAATGGG
CTCGCGATAATGTCGGGCAATCAGGTGCGACAATCTATCGCTTGTATGGGAAGCCCGATGCGCCAGAGTT
GTTTCTGAAACATGGCAAAGGTAGCGTTGCCAATGATGTTACAGATGAGATGGTCAGACTAAACTGGCTG
ACGGAATTTATGCCTCTTCCGACCATCAAGCATTTTATCCGTACTCCTGATGATGCATGGTTACTCACCA
CTGCGATCCCCGGAAAAACAGCATTCCAGGTATTAGAAGAATATCCTGATTCAGGTGAAAATATTGTTGA
TGCGCTGGCAGTGTTCCTGCGCCGGTTGCATTCGATTCCTGTTTGTAATTGTCCTTTTAACAGCGATCGC
GTATTTCGTCTCGCTCAGGCGCAATCACGAATGAATAACGGTTTGGTTGATGCGAGTGATTTTGATGACG
AGCGTAATGGCTGGCCTGTTGAACAAGTCTGGAAAGAAATGCATAAACTTTTGCCATTCTCACCGGATTC
AGTCGTCACTCATGGTGATTTCTCACTTGATAACCTTATTTTTGACGAGGGGAAATTAATAGGTTGTATT
GATGTTGGACGAGTCGGAATCGCAGACCGATACCAGGATCTTGCCATCCTATGGAACTGCCTCGGTGAGT
TTTCTCCTTCATTACAGAAACGGCTTTTTCAAAAATATGGTATTGATAATCCTGATATGAATAAATTGCA
GTTTCATTTGATGCTCGATGAGTTTTTCTAATCAGAATTGGTTAATTGGTTGTAACACTGGCAGAGCATT
ACGCTGACTTGACGGGACGGCGCAAGCTCATGACCAAAATCCCTTAACGTGAGTTACGCGTCGTTCCACT
GAGCGTCAGACCCCGTAGAAAAGATCAAAGGATCTTCTTGAGATCCTTTTTTTCTGCGCGTAATCTGCTG
CTTGCAAACAAAAAAACCACCGCTACCAGCGGTGGTTTGTTTGCCGGATCAAGAGCTACCAACTCTTTTT
CCGAAGGTAACTGGCTTCAGCAGAGCGCAGATACCAAATACTGTTCTTCTAGTGTAGCCGTAGTTAGGCC
ACCACTTCAAGAACTCTGTAGCACCGCCTACATACCTCGCTCTGCTAATCCTGTTACCAGTGGCTGCTGC
CAGTGGCGATAAGTCGTGTCTTACCGGGTTGGACTCAAGACGATAGTTACCGGATAAGGCGCAGCGGTCG
GGCTGAACGGGGGGTTCGTGCACACAGCCCAGCTTGGAGCGAACGACCTACACCGAACTGAGATACCTAC
AGCGTGAGCTATGAGAAAGCGCCACGCTTCCCGAAGGGAGAAAGGCGGACAGGTATCCGGTAAGCGGCAG
GGTCGGAACAGGAGAGCGCACGAGGGAGCTTCCAGGGGGAAACGCCTGGTATCTTTATAGTCCTGTCGGG
TTTCGCCACCTCTGACTTGAGCGTCGATTTTTGTGATGCTCGTCAGGGGGGCGGAGCCTATGGAAAAACG
CCAGCAACGCGGCCTTTTTACGGTTCCTGGCCTTTTGCTGGCCTTTTGCTCACATGTTCTTTCCTGCGTT
ATCCCCTGATTCTGTGGATAACCGTATTACCGCCTTTGAGTGAGCTGATACCGCTCGCCGCAGCCGAACG
ACCGAGCGCAGCGAGTCAGTGAGCGAGGAAGCGGAAGAGCGCCCAATACGCAAACCGCCTCTCCCCGCGC
GTTGGCCGATTCATTAATGCAGCTGGCACGACAGGTTTCCCGACTGGAAAGCGGGCAGTGAGCGCAACGC
AATTAATACGCGTACCGCTAGCCAGGAAGAGTTTGTAGAAACGCAAAAAGGCCATCCGTCAGGATGGCCT
TCTGCTTAGTTTGATGCCTGGCAGTTTATGGCGGGCGTCCTGCCCGCCACCCTCCGGGCCGTTGCTTCAC
AACGTTCAAATCCGCTCCCGGCGGATTTGTCCTACTCAGGAGAGCGTTCACCGACAAACAACAGATAAAA
CGAAAGGCCCAGTCTTCCGACTGAGCCTTTCGTTTTATTTGATGCCTGGCAGTTCCCTACTCTCGCGTTA
ACGCTAGCATGGATGTTTTCCCAGTCACGACGTTGTAAAACGACGGCCAGTCTTAAGCTCGGGCCCCAAA
TAATGATTTTATTTTGACTGATAGTGACCTGTTCGTTGCAACAAATTGATGAGCAATGCTTTTTTATAAT
GCCAACTTTGTATACAAAAGTTGTGATGGTGAGCAAGGGCGAGGAGAATAACATGGCCATCATCAAGGAG
TTCATGCGCTTCAAGGTGCACATGGAGGGCTCCGTGAACGGCCACGAGTTCGAGATCGAGGGCGAGGGCG
AGGGCCGCCCCTACGAGGCCTTTCAGACCGCTAAGCTGAAGGTGACCAAGGGTGGCCCCCTGCCCTTCGC
CTGGGACATCCTGTCCCCTCAGTTCATGTACGGCTCCAAGGTCTACATTAAGCACCCAGCCGACATCCCC
GACTACTTCAAGCTGTCCTTCCCCGAGGGCTTCAGGTGGGAGCGCGTGATGAACTTCGAGGACGGCGGCA
TTATTCACGTTAACCAGGACTCCTCCCTGCAGGACGGCGTGTTCATCTACAAGGTGAAGCTGCGCGGCAC
CAACTTCCCCTCCGACGGCCCCGTAATGCAGAAGAAGACCATGGGCTGGGAGGCCTCCGAGGAGCGGATG
TACCCCGAGGACGGCGCCCTGAAGAGCGAGATCAAGAAGAGGCTGAAGCTGAAGGACGGCGGCCACTACG
CCGCCGAGGTCAAGACCACCTACAAGGCCAAGAAGCCCGTGCAGCTGCCCGGCGCCTACATCGTCGACAT
CAAGTTGGACATCGTGTCCCACAACGAGGACTACACCATCGTGGAACAGTACGAACGCGCCGAGGGCCGC
CACTCCACCGGCGGCATGGACGAGCTGTACAAGTAGTACCCAGCTTTC
